>Addgene plasmid #192356 | pDEST_6xUAS:Lamp1-mGFP | addgene full sequence | sequence record 378119 | Addgene NGS Result
ATTATAAGCTGCAATAAACAAGAGATCTGATCTAGAGGATCATAATCAGCCATACCACATTTGTAGAGGT
TTTACTTGCTTTAAAAAACCTCCCACACCTCCCCCTGAACCTGAAACATAAAATGAATGCAATTGTTGTT
GTTAACTTGTTTATTGCAGCTTATAATGGTTACAAATAAAGCAATAGCATCACAAATTTCACAAATAAAG
CATTTTTTTCACTGCATTCTAGTTGTGGTTTGTCCAAACTCATCAATGTATCTTATCATGTCTGGATCAT
CATCGATGGTACCGTAAAACGACGGCCAGTGAATTATCAACTATGTATAATAAAGTTGGAAAAAACCTCC
CACACCTCCCCCTGAACCTGAAACATAAAATGAATGCAATTGTTGTTGTTAACTTGTTTATTGCAGCTTA
TAATGGTTACAAATAAAGCAATAGCATCACAAATTTCACAAATAAAGCATTTTTTTCACTGCATTCTAGT
TGTGGTTTGTCCAAACTCATCAATGTATCTTATCATGTCTGGATCCCCCACTTTGTACAAGAAAGCTGGG
TCGGCGCGCCCACCCTTTTACTTGTACAGCTCGTCCATGCCGAGAGTGATCCCGGCGGCGGTCACGAACT
CCTTAAGGACCATGTGATCGCGCTTCTCGTTGGGGTCTTTGCTCAGGGCGGACTGGGTGCTCAGGTAGTG
GTTGTCGGGCAGCAGCACGGGGCCGTCGCCGATGGGGGTGTTCTGCTGGTAGTGGTCGGCGAGCTGCACG
CTGCCGTCCTCGATGTTGTGGCGGATCTTGAAGTTCACCTTGATGCCGTTCTTCTGCTTGTCGGCCATGA
TATAGACGTTGTGGCTGTTGTAGTTGTACTCCAGCTTGTGCCCCAGGATGTTGCCGTCCTCCTTGAAGTC
GATGCCCTTCAGCTCGATGCGGTTCACCAGGGTGTCGCCCTCGAACTTCACCTCGGCGCGGGTCTTGTAG
TTGCCGTCGTCCTTGAAGAAGATGGTGCGCTCCTGGACGTAGCCTTCGGGCATGGCGGACTTGAAGAAGT
CGTGCTGCTTCATGTGGTCGGGGTAGCGGCTGAAGCACTGCACGCCGTAGGTCAGGGTGGTCACGAGGGT
GGGCCAGGGCACGGGCAGCTTGCCGGTGGTGCAGATGAACTTCAGGGTCAGCTTGCCGTAGGTGGCATCG
CCCTCGCCCTCGCCGGACACGCTGAACTTGTGGCCGTTTACGTCGCCGTCCAGCTCGACCAGGATGGGCA
CCACCCCGGTGAACAGCTCCTCGCCCTTGCTCACCATGGTGGCGATGGATCCCGGGCCCGCGGTACCGTC
GACCGCGCCGGTGGAGCCTGTGGAGCCGGTGGAGCCGATAGTCTGGTAGCCTGCGTGACTCCTCTTCCTG
CCGACGAGGTAGGCGATGAGGACGATGAGGACCAGCCCCGCCAGGGCACCACCCACAGCGATGGGGATCA
GCATGCTGTTCTCGTCCAGCAGACACTCCTCCACAGAGCCAAACTGGCCACCTTCCACCTTGAAAGCCTG
GACCCACACTTTGAATATATTGACTGAAAACGCCTTCGTGACACGGACGTGCTCCTCCGCGTTGCACTTG
TAGGAATTGCCGACTGTGGCCTGCAGCGCTCGCAGGGAGCCGTTGGCAGCTTTAAAGGCGGGGTCTCTGG
CGTCAGGAAGAATTGTATTCAACTGGATTCCTTGTAGGAAAAACCGGCTAGAACTTGCATTCATCCCGAA
CTGGAAGAGCAGGACGGTGGTGCCCTCGCTGTGCAGCTCCAGAGTCACCAGGTGGGCGCCGCAGCTCCCG
CTGGCCGAGGTCTTGTTGGGGTTGATGTTGAGAAGCCTTGTCACCGTCGTGTTGTCCTTCCTCTCATAGG
TGAGGTTCAGCTGCAGCCCCATGCTGGCCAGCAGGCAGGTCCCGTTGGTGCCGCTCACGTTGTACTTGTC
CACAGAGGGGCTCTTGGGCACGGGTGAGGGCGAGGGGCTGGGTGGCGCAGGGGGCGCTGTGGTTGGGGAA
GGCCTGTCTTGTTCACAGCGTGTCTCTCCCCTGCTGAAGCTGCTGTTGGAAAGGTACGCCTGGATGGTGG
CATCATGGAGCGTTACGGTCACGTTGTTCATGTGGACCTGGGTGCCACTAACACATCTGTATTTTTTATC
TATATCTGCCCTGATGTCAGTTATAGATTCCACAGTCTTGATTTCTTTGGAGCTCGCATTGGGGAAAAGG
TGTGTGTCTGACAAGTTATAAACAAAACTCATGAGCTGGACGCTGTAACGTGTTGCATTTCTCGTGAAAT
TGAGAGTGAGTGTATGTCCTCTTCCAAAAGCAATCACGAGACTGGGGTCAGAAGTGTTCTCTTTTCCACA
GGAGCTGCGGTTGAGCACCACTGTGGCATCTGATGGCAGGTCAAAGGTCATGTTCTTAGGGCCACTCTTG
GTGTCGTAGTTCACTGAGAAGGCAGCAGAGAAGTTGGCCATTATGCACGCGGTCCCGTTGCCATTTTTCA
CCATAAACATTGCTGCTGACGCACAATGCATGAGGCCGAGCAGCAGCAACAGCAGTAGCAGCAGCAGGGG
TCGCCGGGCGCTGCCGGGGGCCGCCATGTCCCTGAAGGTGAAGGGGGCGGCCGCGGAGCCTGCTTTTTTG
TACAAACTTGCGGTGGCGGCGAATTCGTGGAGGAGCTCAAAGTGAGGCTGAGACGCGATGGGATCCATTA
TATACCCTCTAGAGTCTCCGCTCGGAGGACAGTACTCCGCTCGGAGGACAGTACTCCGCTCGGAGGACAG
TACTCCGCTCGGAGGACAGTACTCCGCTCGGAGGACAGTACTCCGCTCGGAGGACAGTACTCCGACCTGC
AGCCCGGGGGATCCACTAGTTCTAGAGCGGCCGCCGCAACTTTTCTATACAAAGTTGATAGCTTGGCGTA
ATCATGGTCATAGCTGTTTCCTGCTCGAGGGCCCATCTGGCCTGTGTTTCAGACACCAGGGAGTCTCTGC
TCACGTTTCCTGCTATTTGCAGCCTCTCTATCAAGACTAATACACCTCTTCCCGCATCGGCTGCCTGTGA
GAGGCTTTTCAGCACTGCAGGATTGCTTTTCAGCCCCAAAAGAGCTAGGCTTGACACTAACAATTTTGAG
AATCAGCTTCTACTGAAGTTAAATCTGAGGTTTTACAACTTTGAGTAGCGTGTACTGGCATTAGATTGTC
TGTCTTATAGTTTGATAATTAAATACAAACAGTTCTAAAGCAGGATAAAACCTTGTATGCATTTCATTTA
ATGTTTTTTGAGATTAAAAGCTTAAACAAGAATCTCTAGTTTTCTTTCTTGCTTTTACTTTTACTTCCTT
AATACTCAAGTACAATTTTAATGGAGTACTTTTTTACTTTTACTCAAGTAAGATTCTAGCCAGATACTTT
TACTTTTAATTGAGTAAAATTTTCCCTAAGTACTTGTACTTTCACTTGAGTAAAATTTTTGAGTACTTTT
TACACCTCTGTCAAGAACTCCTGGACAAACCTCTGACCTGTGTGGAACAGAGTGGATATGGGTGTCTGAA
CAGATATTCACGTCTTTTGCAGATCAGAGGGCATTTCTGGTGTTGTGCAATGACCTGGGTCCAACAGGTA
GGCGTACTCGTATCCAAGAGCATTGTTGGACAGGAGGTAGTCTCCATTCCTATAAAGAGGAAGGAATGGC
ACCATGTAGTAGCCGTCATTGTGGCCAATTGGTGCATTGGTACGTGGGTAGATGGACCGGGGAGGCTGAT
GAGTTCTTAGCCAGC
[32 nt withheld, positions 3796-3827]
CCTTTGACGTTGGAGTCCACGTTCTTT
[37 nt withheld, positions 3855-3891]
ACCCTATCTCGGTCTATTCTTTTGATTTATAAGGGATTTTGCCGATTTCGGCCTATTGGTTAAAAAATGA
GCTGATTTAACAAAAATTTAACGCGAATTTTAACAAAATATTAACGCTTACAATTTAGGTGGCACTTTTC
GGGGAAATGTGCGCGGAACCCCTATTTGTTTATTTTTCTAAATACATTCAAATATGTATCCGCTCATGAG
ACAATAACCCTGATAAATGCTTCAATAATATTGAAAAAGGAAGAGTATGAGTATTCAACATTTCCGTGTC
GCCCTTATTCCCTTTTTTGCGGCATTTTGCCTTCCTGTTTTTGCTCACCCAGAAACGCTGGTGAAAGTAA
AAGATGCTGAAGATCAGTTGGGTGCACGAGTGGGTTACATCGAACTGGATCTCAACAGCGGTAAGATCCT
TGAGAGTTTTCGCCCCGAAGAACGTTTTCCAATGATGAGCACTTTTAAAGTTCTGCTATGTGGCGCGGTA
TTATCCCGTATTGACGCCGGGCAAGAGCAACTCGGTCGCCGCATACACTATTCTCAGAATGACTTGGTTG
AGTACTCACCAGTCACAGAAAAGCATCTTACGGATGGCATGACAGTAAGAGAATTATGCAGTGCTGCCAT
AACCATGAGTGATAACACTGCGGCCAACTTACTTCTGACAACGATCGGAGGACCGAAGGAGCTAACCGCT
TTTTTGCACAACATGGGGGATCATGTAACTCGCCTTGATCGTTGGGAACCGGAGCTGAATGAAGCCATAC
CAAACGACGAGCGTGACACCACGATGCCTGTAGCAATGGCAACAACGTTGCGCAAACTATTAACTGGCGA
ACTACTTACTCTAGCTTCCCGGCAACAATTAATAGACTGGATGGAGGCGGATAAAGTTGCAGGACCACTT
CTGCGCTCGGCCCTTCCGGCTGGCTGGTTTATTGCTGATAAATCTGGAGCCGGTGAGCGTGGGTCTCGCG
GTATCATTGCAGCACTGGGGCCAGATGGTAAGCCCTCCCGTATCGTAGTTATCTACACGACGGGGAGTCA
GGCAACTATGGATGAACGAAATAGACAGATCGCTGAGATAGGTGCCTCACTGATTAAGCATTGGTAACTG
TCAGACCAAGTTTACTCATATATACTTTAGATTGATTTAAAACTTCATTTTTAATTTAAAAGGATCTAGG
TGAAGATCCTTTTTGATAATCTCATGACCAAAATGCCTTAACGTGAGTTTTCGTTCCACTGAGCGTCAGA
CCCCGTAGAAAAGATCAAAGGATCTTCTTGAGATCCTTTTTTTCTGCGCGTAATCTGCTGCTTGCAAACA
AAAAAACCACCGCTACCAGCGGTGGTTTGTTTGCCGGATCAAGAGCTACCAACTCTTTTTCCGAAGGTAA
CTGGCTTCAGCAGAGCGCAGATACCAAATACTGTTCTTCTAGTGTAGCCGTAGTTAGGCCACCACTTCAA
GAACTCTGTAGCACCGCCTACATACCTCGCTCTGCTAATCCTGTTACCAGTGGCTGCTGCCAGTGGCGAT
AAGTCGTGTCTTACCGGGTTGGACTCAAGACGATAGTTACCGGATAAGGCGCAGCGGTCGGGCTGAACGG
GGGGTTCGTGCACACAGCCCAGCTTGGAGCGAACGACCTACACCGAACTGAGATACCTACAGCGTGAGCT
ATGAGAAAGCGCCACGCTTCCCGAAGGGAGAAAGGCGGACAGGTATCCGGTAAGCGGCAGGGTCGGAACA
GGAGAGCGCACGAGGGAGCTTCCAGGGGGAAACGCCTGGTATCTTTATAGTCCTGTCGGGTTTCGCCACC
TCTGACTTGAGCGTCGATTTTTGTGATGCTCGTCAGGGGGGCGGAGCCTATGGAAAAACGCCAGCAACGC
GGCCTTTTTACGGTTCCTGGCCTTTTGCTGGCCTTTTGCTCACATGTTCTTTCCTGCGTTATCCCCTGAT
TCTGTGGATAACCGTATTACCGCCTTTGAGTGAGCTGATACCGCTCGCCGCAGCCGAACGACCGAGCGCA
GCGAGTCAGTGAGCGAGGAAGCGGAAGAGCGCCCAATACGCAAACCGCCTCTCCCCGCGCGTTGGCCGAT
TCATTAATGCAGCTGGCACGACAGGTTTCCCGACTGGAAAGCGGGCAGTGAGCGCAACGCAATTAATGTG
AGTTAGCTCACTCATTAGGCACCCCAGGCTTTACACTTTATGCTTCCGGCTCGTATGTTGTGTGGAATTG
TGAGCGGATAACAATTTCACACAGGAAACAGCTATGACCATGATTACGCCAAGCGCGCAATTAACCCTCA
CTAAAGGGAACAAAAGCTGGAGCTCCACCGCGGTGGCGGCCGCTCTAGAACTAGTGGATCTGCTGGGCTT
GCTGAAGGTAGGGGGTCAAGAACCAGAGGTGTAAAGTACTTGAGTAATTTTACTTGATTACTGTACTTAA
GTATTATTTTTGGGGATTTTTACTTTACTTGAGTACAATTAAAAATCAATACTTTTACTTTTACTTAATT
ACATTTTTTTAGAAAAAAAAGTACTTTTTACTCCTTACAATTTTATTTACAGTCAAAAAGTACTTATTTT
TTGGAGATCACTTCATTCTATTTTCCCTTGCTATTACCAAACCAATTGAATTGCGCTGATGCCCAGTTTA
ATTTAAATGTTATTTATTCTGCCTATGAAAATCGTTTTCACATTATATGAAATTGGTCAGACATGTTCAT
TGGTCCTTTGGAAGTGACGTCATGTCACATCTATTACCACAATGCACAGCACCTTGACCTGGAAATTAGG
GAAATTATAACAGTCAATCAGTGGAAGAAAATGGAGGAAGTATGTGATTCATCAGCAGCTGCGAGCAGCA
CAGTCCAAAATCAGCCACAGGATCAAGAGCACCCGTGGCCGTATCTTCGCAGATCTAAAGCTTAAATCAG
TTGTGTTAAATAAGAGACATTCAAAATAAATGTAAATGAGCTCTCCAAATCAGCAGACTTAACATTCTTT
AAAATGATTGATTCAATAGTGATAAAAATCAGGCATAGCCAGTTGTAACTTTAGATAAATTACAGAAAAT
GTCAAATACAGAGAACCGATTCTTTTTTATGATACATCCAAGCACACATTTAACACAATCCAGGCAAACC
CCGAATTTCACAGTCACAAGCACTGTTTGTACAAGAGCTTTGCCTAAGGACACACAGTCTCTATAAGTCC
AGGTCGTTGGTTTCACTCTTATTTTAAACATGTGACATTTTTCCTGCCATCCTGTCTTAGGCTGCTGTTT
GCTTCATTCCATGTCACATTAAATTCCTCAGTAGCACCTTTTACACACACAGCCAATCTTTTCCAGAAAA
TTCAATTGCTTTGAAGAGATAATGTGTGAACAAATCCATTTAGAAAAGGAAAATTAAGAATTTGTAAAAT
CATCTGTAAATTGTTGGCATTCTTCTGTATATGAACATCACATCATTTACAGGTAAAGGTCTGGTCATTA
ATTATATGACAATTTACTGGTATTATTTTGTGAAAGGGGCTATTTTCAATGCGTTCATCCATCCTTTTCA
TCCCTCAAATCTCTCATTCACGTCCCCCTCCCCATCTGCACACTTTATCTCATTTTCCACCCTGCTGGAA
TCTGAGCACTTGTGCAGTTATCAGGGCTCCTGTATTTAGGAGGCTCTGGGTGTCCATGTAGGGGACGAAC
AGAAACACTGCAGACCTTTATAGAAGAACAATTGATAAGAGTCCTCATACATAAAGACTCCATTAGTAAG
CCAGTGACCCAGGAGCCCAGACCAACAGCAAAGCAGACAGTGACCATGGTGTCTAAGGGCGAAGAGCTGA
TTAAGGAGAACATGCACATGAAGCTGTACATGGAGGGCACCGTGAACAACCACCACTTCAAGTGCACATC
CGAGGGCGAAGGCAAGCCCTACGAGGGCACCCAGACCATGAGAATCAAGGTGGTCGAGGGCGGCCCTCTC
CCCTTCGCCTTCGACATCCTGGCTACCAGCTTCATGTACGGCAGCAGAACCTTCATCAACCACACCCAGG
GCATCCCCGACTTCTTTAAGCAGTCCTTCCCTGAGGGCTTCACATGGGAGAGAGTCACCACATACGAAGA
CGGGGGCGTGCTGACCGCTACCCAGGACACCAGCCTCCAGGACGGCTGCCTCATCTACAACGTCAAGATC
AGAGGGGCGAACTTCCCATCCAACGGCCCTGTGATGCAGAAGAAAACACTCGGCTGGGAGGCCAACACCG
AGATGCTGTACCCCGCTGACGGCGGCCTGGAAGGCAGAAGCGACATGGCCCTGAAGCTCGTGGGCGGGGG
CCACCTGATCTGCAACTTCAAGACCACATACAGATCCAAGAAACCCGCTAAGAACCTCAAGATGCCCGGT
GTCTACTATGTGGACCACAGACTGGAAAGAATCAAGGAGGCCGACAAAGAGACCTACGTCGAGCAGCACG
AGGTGGCTGTGGCCAGATACTACGACCTCCCTAGCAAACTGGGGCACAAACTTAATTGATACGTAGATCC
AGACATGATAAGATACATTGATGAGTTTGGACAAACCACAACTAGAATGCAGTGAAAAAAATGCTTTATT
TGTGAAATTTGTGATGCTATTGCTTTATTTGTAACC
Features (pLannotate 1.2.2; 28 found; start..end, strand, type, name):
     38..121     +  CDS            large T antigen (fragment): large T antigen from SV40 (simian virus 40)
    144..278     +  polyA_signal   SV40 poly(A) signal: SV40 polyadenylation signal
    294..314     -  CDS            lacZα (fragment): LacZα fragment of β-galactosidase; lacZ fragment
    318..338     +  protein_bind   attB3: mutant version of attB; core recombination site for the Gateway® BP reaction BP Clonase™
    401..535     +  polyA_signal   SV40 poly(A) signal: SV40 polyadenylation signal
    538..558     +  protein_bind   attB2: mutant version of attB; core recombination site for the Gateway® BP reaction BP Clonase™
    578..1297    -  CDS            EGFP: the original enhanced GFP (Yang et al., 1996) mammalian codon-optimized
   1307..1333    -  misc_feature   MCS (fragment): multiple cloning site
   1367..2617    -  CDS            LAMP1: LAMP1_HUMAN - Experimental evidence at protein level: Swiss-Prot protein existence level 1. (Microbial infection) Acts as a receptor for Lassa virus protein. From Homo sapiens (Human).
   2650..2670    -  protein_bind   attB1: mutant version of attB; core recombination site for the Gateway® BP reaction BP Clonase™
   2724..2741    -  promoter       minP (fragment): minimal TATA-box promoter with low basal activity
   2746..2769    -  protein_bind   5X UAS (fragment): five tandem copies of the "ScaI site" 17-mer CGGAGTACTGTCCTCCG, an upstream activating sequence (UAS) that efficiently binds yeast Gal4 (Webster et al., 1988; Pfeiffer et al., 2010) GAL4
   2770..2864    -  protein_bind   5X UAS: five tandem copies of the "ScaI site" 17-mer CGGAGTACTGTCCTCCG, an upstream activating sequence (UAS) that efficiently binds yeast Gal4 (Webster et al., 1988; Pfeiffer et al., 2010) GAL4
   2866..2905    -  misc_feature   MCS (fragment): pBluescript multiple cloning site
   2907..2927    -  protein_bind   attB4: mutant version of attB; core recombination site for the Gateway® BP reaction BP Clonase™
   3509..3796    -  CDS            tyr (fragment) (sequence partly withheld): TYRO_ORYLA - Also known as tyro. Experimental evidence at transcript level: Swiss-Prot protein existence level 2. This is a copper-containing oxidase that functions in the formation of pigments such as melanins and other polyphenolic compounds. From Oryzias latipes (Japanese rice fish) (Japanese killifish).
   3796..4017    +  rep_origin     M13 ori (fragment) (sequence partly withheld): M13 bacteriophage origin of replication; arrow indicates direction of (+) strand synthesis
   4043..4147    +  promoter       AmpR promoter: bla
   4148..5008    +  CDS            AmpR: β-lactamase; bla; confers resistance to ampicillin, carbenicillin, and related antibiotics
   5179..5767    +  rep_origin     ori: high-copy-number ColE1/pMB1/pBR322/pUC origin of replication
   5950..6042    +  CDS            lacI (fragment): lac repressor; lacI; The lac repressor binds to the lac operator to inhibit transcription in E. coli. This inhibition can be relieved by adding lactose or isopropyl-β-D-thiogalactopyranoside (IPTG).
   6055..6076    +  protein_bind   CAP binding site: CAP binding activates transcription in the presence of cAMP. E. coli catabolite activator protein
   6091..6121    +  promoter       lac promoter: promoter for the E. coli lac operon
   6129..6145    +  protein_bind   lac operator: The lac repressor binds to the lac operator to inhibit transcription in E. coli. This inhibition can be relieved by adding lactose or isopropyl-β-D-thiogalactopyranoside (IPTG). lac repressor encoded by lacI
   6190..6208    +  promoter       T3 promoter: promoter for bacteriophage T3 RNA polymerase
   6221..6261    +  misc_feature   MCS (fragment): pBluescript multiple cloning site
   7717..8430    +  CDS            TagRFP: monomeric derivative of red fluorescent protein from Entacmaea quadricolor (Merzlyak et al., 2007) mammalian codon-optimized
   8437..22      -  polyA_signal   SV40 poly(A) signal (across the origin): SV40 polyadenylation signal
