[The description below was written by a language model from this plasmid's Addgene catalogue record and pLannotate feature annotations shown in this document.]
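Description:
pDEST_6xUAS:Lamp1-mGFP is a roughly 8.5 kb Gateway expression clone built in a Tol2 destination vector for zebrafish transgenesis; the repository lists its vector type as mammalian expression, but the backbone description and design point to use in fish. It is maintained in E. coli as a high-copy plasmid through a ColE1/pUC-type origin and selected with ampicillin via the β-lactamase gene. A partial M13/f1 origin and lac promoter/operator, T3 promoter and pBluescript polylinker remnants reflect its cloning-vector ancestry. The Tol2 transposon arms themselves are not annotated in the feature table, although a fragment matching medaka tyrosinase, the locus from which Tol2 was originally isolated, lies where one arm would be expected.

The payload is human LAMP1 (CD107a), a lysosomal membrane glycoprotein, fused at its C terminus to mGFP, which the annotation software recognises as EGFP. The insert was derived from an earlier Lamp1-mGFP plasmid. The fusion sits between attB1 and attB2 sites, with the upstream element between attB4 and attB1 consisting of tandem Gal4-binding UAS repeats (a full five-copy block plus an additional partial match, consistent with the 6xUAS name) and a minimal TATA-box promoter, followed downstream by an SV40 polyadenylation signal flanked by attB2 and attB3. Expression therefore depends on Gal4 supplied in trans, so crossing to or co-injecting a tissue-specific Gal4 driver restricts the lysosome label to chosen cells. A separate cassette described as cmlc2:mRFP-SV40pA gives red heart fluorescence for identifying transgenic carriers. Its reporter is annotated as TagRFP, while the cmlc2 promoter is not annotated. The associated publication concerns microglial efferocytosis of neurons in vivo, consistent with live imaging of lysosomal compartments.
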