Addgene plasmid #192356: pDEST_6xUAS:Lamp1-mGFP
Purpose: Lamp1 tagged with mGFP, expressed under the UAS promoter
Depositing lab: Francesca Peri. Depositing organization: University of Zurich. Publication: A role for the centrosome in regulating the rate of neuronal efferocytosis by microglia in vivo. Moller K, Brambach M, Villani A, Gallo E, Gilmour D, Peri F. Elife. 2022 Nov 18;11:e82094. doi: 10.7554/eLife.82094. PubMed 36398880.
Backbone
  Vector backbone: Gateway Tol2 destination vector with cmlc2:mRFP-SV40pA for zebrafish red heart transgenesis marker
  Total vector size (bp): 8540
  Vector type: Mammalian Expression
Growth in bacteria
  Bacterial resistance: Ampicillin, 100 μg/mL
  Growth temperature: 37°C
  Growth strain: DH5alpha
  Copy number: High Copy
Gene/Insert
  Gene/Insert name: Lamp1 (alt name: CD107a, LAMPA, LGP120)
  Species: H. sapiens (human)
  GenBank ID: 3916
  Entrez Gene: LAMP1 (a.k.a. CD107a, LAMPA, LGP120)
  Tag / fusion protein: mGFP (C terminal on insert)
  Cloning method: Gateway Cloning
  Sequencing primers: 5′ gtctgaaacacaggccagat; 3′ CCACATTTGTAGAGGTTTTACTTGC
Resource information
  A portion of this plasmid was derived from a plasmid made by: Insert was cloned from Lamp1-mGFP, a gift from Esteban Dell‘Angelica (Addgene plasmid #34831; Falcón-Pérez et al., 2005).
Terms and licenses: Academic/Nonprofit Terms; Industry Terms: Not Available to Industry
Depositor comments: Please visit for https://www.biorxiv.org/content/10.1101/2022.08.12.503784v1 bioRxiv preprint.
How to cite: pDEST_6xUAS:Lamp1-mGFP was a gift from Francesca Peri (Addgene plasmid # 192356 ; http://n2t.net/addgene:192356 ; RRID:Addgene_192356)
